Addgene plasmid #228250: Epac-S-H332
Depositing lab: Kees Jalink. Publication: Cytosolic-enhanced dark Epac-based FRET sensors allow for intracellular cAMP detection in live cells via FLIM. Zanetti G, Klarenbeek JB, Jalink K. FEBS Lett. 2024 Dec 31. doi: 10.1002/1873-3468.15093. PubMed 39737677.
Backbone
  Vector backbone: pcDNA3
  Backbone size w/o insert (bp): 5500
  Total vector size (bp): 9846
  Vector type: Mammalian Expression
  Selectable markers: Neomycin (select with G418)
Growth in bacteria
  Bacterial resistance: Ampicillin, 100 μg/mL
  Growth temperature: 37°C
  Growth strain: DH5alpha
  Copy number: High Copy
Gene/Insert
  Gene/Insert name: mT2Del_EPACdDEPCD_L777A_K778A_tdBlackcp173Venus(ST)
  Species: H. sapiens (human)
  Insert size (bp): 4445
  Mutation: Deletion of DEP domain, Catalytically dead T781A & F782A, no nuclear envelope affinity L777A & K778A
  Entrez Gene: RAPGEF3 (a.k.a. CAMP-GEFI, EPAC, EPAC1, HSU79275, bcm910)
  Promoter: CMV
  Cloning method: Restriction Enzyme; 5′ cloning site NotI (unknown if destroyed); 3′ cloning site EcoRI (unknown if destroyed)
  Sequencing primers: 5′ CACGACTGGAGCCTCTTCAACA
Terms and licenses: Academic/Nonprofit Terms; Industry Terms: Not Available to Industry
Depositor comments: Please visit https://doi.org/10.1101/2024.09.30.615785 for bioRxiv preprint.
How to cite: Epac-S-H332 was a gift from Kees Jalink (Addgene plasmid # 228250 ; http://n2t.net/addgene:228250 ; RRID:Addgene_228250)
