[The description below was written by a language model from this plasmid's Addgene catalogue record and pLannotate feature annotations shown in this document.]
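Description:
Epac-S-H332 is a pcDNA3-based mammalian expression plasmid encoding a genetically encoded FRET sensor for cAMP built around human EPAC1 (RAPGEF3). It is propagated in E. coli through a high-copy ColE1/pUC-type origin with ampicillin selection (AmpR). An SV40 promoter–neo–SV40 poly(A) cassette allows G418 selection of stably transfected mammalian cells. An f1 origin and flanking T7 and SP6 phage promoters are standard backbone elements. The catalogue gives a total size of 9,846 bp, while the sequenced record annotated here is 9,820 nt.

The sensor is a single open reading frame driven by the CMV enhancer/promoter and terminated by the bGH polyadenylation signal. At the N-terminus is a cyan fluorescent protein donor, which the insert name identifies as a truncated mTurquoise2 (mT2Del) and the annotation software matches to a related cyan variant. It is followed by an EPAC1 fragment and then a tandem pair of circularly permuted cp173Venus units. The insert name labels these as "tdBlack", which, with the associated publication title, indicates a dark (non-emitting) acceptor. cAMP binding to the EPAC moiety changes its conformation and thereby the FRET efficiency between donor and acceptor. With a dark acceptor, this change is read out from the donor, by fluorescence lifetime imaging (FLIM) according to the publication title.

The EPAC portion carries several recorded modifications. The DEP domain is deleted, T781A and F782A make the protein catalytically dead, and L777A and K778A remove its affinity for the nuclear envelope. Together these favour a more cytosolic distribution of the sensor. The construct is intended for transfection into mammalian cells to monitor intracellular cAMP in live cells.
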