Features (pLannotate 1.2.2; 24 found; start..end, strand, type, name):
     34..747     +  CDS            W1C: W1C is a basic (constitutively fluorescent) cyan fluorescent protein published in 1998, derived from Aequorea victoria.
    718..2919    +  CDS            RAPGEF3 (fragment): RPGF3_HUMAN - Also known as CGEF1, EPAC, EPAC1. Experimental evidence at protein level: Swiss-Prot protein existence level 1. Guanine nucleotide exchange factor (GEF) for RAP1A and RAP2A small GTPases that is activated by binding cAMP. Through simultaneous binding of PDE3B to RAPGEF3 and PIK3R6 is assembled in a signaling complex in which it activates the PI3K gamma complex and which is involved in angiogenesis. Plays a role in the modulation of the cAMP- induced dynamic control of endothelial barrier function through a pathway that is independent on Rho-mediated signaling. Required for the ac
   2932..3666    +  CDS            cp173Venus: circularly permuted form of the Venus yellow fluorescent protein (Nagai et al., 2004) efficient FRET acceptor for CFP
   3724..4458    +  CDS            cp173Venus: circularly permuted form of the Venus yellow fluorescent protein (Nagai et al., 2004) efficient FRET acceptor for CFP
   4485..4503    -  promoter       SP6 promoter: promoter for bacteriophage SP6 RNA polymerase
   4529..4753    +  polyA_signal   bGH poly(A) signal: bovine growth hormone polyadenylation signal
   4757..4778    +  promoter       SV40 promoter (fragment): SV40 enhancer and early promoter
   4799..5227    +  rep_origin     f1 ori (sequence partly withheld): f1 bacteriophage origin of replication; arrow indicates direction of (+) strand synthesis
   5241..5570    +  promoter       SV40 promoter: SV40 enhancer and early promoter
   5637..6428    +  CDS            neo: KKA2_KLEPN - Also known as kan, nptII. Experimental evidence at protein level: Swiss-Prot protein existence level 1. Resistance to kanamycin, neomycin, paromomycin, ribostamycin, butirosin and gentamicin B. From Klebsiella pneumoniae.
   6452..6610    +  CDS            ble (fragment): BLE_KLEPN - Experimental evidence at protein level: Swiss-Prot protein existence level 1. Binding protein with a strong affinity to the bleomycin family of antibiotics. Binds to CL990; an antimitotic-antibiotic compound. From Klebsiella pneumoniae.
   6605..6726    +  polyA_signal   SV40 poly(A) signal: SV40 polyadenylation signal
   6799..6815    -  protein_bind   lac operator: The lac repressor binds to the lac operator to inhibit transcription in E. coli. This inhibition can be relieved by adding lactose or isopropyl-β-D-thiogalactopyranoside (IPTG). lac repressor encoded by lacI
   6823..6853    -  promoter       lac promoter: promoter for the E. coli lac operon
   6868..6889    -  protein_bind   CAP binding site: CAP binding activates transcription in the presence of cAMP. E. coli catabolite activator protein
   6902..6994    -  CDS            lacI (fragment): lac repressor; lacI; The lac repressor binds to the lac operator to inhibit transcription in E. coli. This inhibition can be relieved by adding lactose or isopropyl-β-D-thiogalactopyranoside (IPTG).
   7177..7765    -  rep_origin     ori: high-copy-number ColE1/pMB1/pBR322/pUC origin of replication
   7936..8796    -  CDS            AmpR: β-lactamase; bla; confers resistance to ampicillin, carbenicillin, and related antibiotics
   8797..8901    -  promoter       AmpR promoter: bla
   8960..9012    -  misc_feature   bom (fragment): basis of mobility region from pBR322
   9167..9546    +  enhancer       CMV enhancer: human cytomegalovirus immediate early enhancer
   9547..9750    +  promoter       CMV promoter: human cytomegalovirus (CMV) immediate early promoter
   9746..9779    +  LTR            5' LTR (truncated) (fragment): truncated 5' long terminal repeat (LTR) from HIV-1
   9795..9813    +  promoter       T7 promoter: promoter for bacteriophage T7 RNA polymerase
>Addgene plasmid #228250 | Epac-S-H332 | addgene full sequence | sequence record 451844 | Addgene NGS Result
AAGCTTGCCGCCACCATGGCGGCCGCAATGGTGAGCAAGGGCGAGGAGCTGTTCACCGGGGTGGTGCCCA
TCCTGGTCGAGCTGGACGGCGACGTAAACGGCCACAAGTTCAGCGTGTCCGGCGAGGGCGAGGGCGATGC
CACCTACGGCAAGCTGACCCTGAAGTTCATCTGCACCACCGGCAAGCTGCCCGTGCCCTGGCCCACCCTC
GTGACCACCCTGTCCTGGGGCGTGCAGTGCTTCGCCCGCTACCCCGACCACATGAAGCAGCACGACTTCT
TCAAGTCCGCCATGCCCGAAGGCTACGTCCAGGAGCGCACCATCTTCTTCAAGGACGACGGCAACTACAA
GACCCGCGCCGAGGTGAAGTTCGAGGGCGACACCCTGGTGAACCGCATCGAGCTGAAGGGCATCGACTTC
AAGGAGGACGGCAACATCCTGGGGCACAAGCTGGAGTACAACTACTTTAGCGACAACGTCTATATCACCG
CCGACAAGCAGAAGAACGGCATCAAGGCCAACTTCAAGATCCGCCACAACATCGAGGACGGCGGCGTGCA
GCTCGCCGACCACTACCAGCAGAACACCCCCATCGGCGACGGCCCCGTGCTGCTGCCCGACAACCACTAC
CTGAGCACCCAGTCCAAGCTGAGCAAAGACCCCAACGAGAAGCGCGATCACATGGTCCTGCTGGAGTTCG
TGACCGCCGCCCGATATCAGCCCGTGGGAACTCATGAGATGGAGGAGGAGTTGGCCGAAGCTGTGGCCCT
GCTCTCCCAGCGGGGGCCTGACGCCCTGCTCACTGTGGCACTTCGAAAGCCCCCAGGTCAGCGCACGGAT
GAAGAGCTGGACCTCATCTTTGAGGAGCTGCTGCACATCAAGGCTGTGGCCCACCTCTCCAACTCGGTGA
AGCGAGAATTAGCGGCTGTTCTGCTCTTTGAACCACACAGCAAGGCAGGGACCGTGTTGTTCAGCCAGGG
GGACAAGGGCACTTCGTGGTACATTATCTGGAAGGGATCTGTCAACGTGGTGACCCATGGCAAGGGGCTG
GTGACCACCCTGCATGAGGGAGATGATTTTGGACAGCTGGCTCTGGTGAATGATGCACCCCGGGCAGCCA
CCATCATCCTGCGAGAAGACAACTGTCATTTCCTGCGTGTGGACAAGCAGGACTTCAACCGTATCATCAA
GGATGTGGAGGCAAAGACCATGCGGCTGGAAGAACATGGCAAAGTGGTGCTGGTGCTGGAGAGAGCCTCT
CAGGGCGCCGGCCCTTCCCGACCCCCAACCCCAGGCAGGAACCGGTATACAGTGATGTCTGGCACCCCAG
AGAAGATCCTAGAGCTTCTGTTGGAGGCCATGGGACCAGATTCCAGTGCTCATGACCCAACAGAGACATT
CCTCAGCGACTTCCTCCTGACCCACAGGGTCTTCATGCCCAGCGCCCAACTCTGCGCTGCCCTTCTGCAC
CACTTCCATGTGGAGCCTGCGGGTGGCAGCGAGCAGGAGCGCAGCACCTACGTCTGCAACAAGAGGCAGC
AGATCTTGCGGCTGGTCAGCCAGTGGGTGGCCCTGTATGGCTCCATGCTCCACACTGACCCTGTGGCCAC
CAGCTTCCTCCAGAAACTCTCAGACCTGGTGGGCAGGGACACCCGACTCAGCAACCTGCTGAGGGAGCAG
TGGCCAGAGAGGCGGCGATGCCACAGGTTGGAGAATGGCTGTGGGAATGCATCTCCTCAGATGAAGGCCC
GGAACTTGCCTGTTTGGCTCCCCAACCAGGACGAGCCCCTTCCTGGCAGCAGCTGTGCCATCCAAGTTGG
GGATAAAGTCCCCTATGACATCTGCCGGCCAGACCACTCAGTGTTGACCCTGCAGCTGCCTGTGACAGCC
TCCGTGAGAGAGGTGATGGCAGCGTTGGCCCAGGAGGATGGCTGGACCAAGGGGCAGGTGCTGGTGAAGG
TCAATTCTGCAGGTGATGCCATTGGCCTGCAGCCAGATGCCCGTGGTGTGGCCACATCTCTGGGGCTCAA
TGAGCGTCTCTTTGTTGTCAACCCACAGGAAGCGCATGAGCTGATCCCACACCCTGACCAGCTGGGGCCC
ACTGTGGGCTCTGCTGAGGGGCTGGACCTGGTGAGTGCCAAGGACCTGGCAGGCCAGCTGACGGACCACG
ACTGGAGCCTCTTCAACAGTATCCACCAGGTGGAGCTGATCCACTATGTGCTGGGCCCCCAGCATCTGCG
GGATGTCACCACCGCCAACCTGGAGCGCTTCATGCGCCGCTTCAATGAGCTGCAGTACTGGGTGGCCACC
GAGCTGTGTCTCTGCCCCGTGCCCGGCCCCCGGGCCCAGCTGCTCAGGAAGTTCATTAAGCTGGCGGCCC
ACCTCAAGGAGCAGAAGAATCTCAATTCCTTCTTTGCCGTCATGTTTGGCCTCAGCAACTCGGCCATCAG
CCGCCTAGCCCACACCTGGGAGCGGCTGCCCCACAAAGTCCGGAAGCTGTACTCCGCCCTCGAGAGGCTG
CTGGATCCCTCATGGAACCACCGGGTATACCGACTGGCCCTCGCCAAGCTCTCCCCTCCTGTCATCCCCT
TCATGCCCCTTCTTGCCGCAGACATGGCCGCCATTCATGAGGGAAACCACACACTAGTGGAGAATCTCAT
CAACTTTGAGAAGATGAGAATGATGGCCAGAGCCGCGCGGATGCTGCACCACTGCCGAAGCCACAACCCT
GTGCCTCTCTCACCACTCAGAAGCCGAGTTTCCCACCTCCACGAGGACAGCCAGGTGGCGAGGATTTCCA
CATGCTCGGAGCAGTCCCTGAGCACCCGGAGTCCAGCCAGCACCTGGGCTTATGTCCAGCAGCTGAAGGT
CATTGACAACCAGCGGGAACTCTCCCGCCTCTCCCGAGAGCTGGAGCCAGCTAGCGAGCTCATGGACGGC
GGCGTGCAGCTCGCCGACCACTACCAGCAGAACACCCCCATCGGCGACGGCCCCGTGCTGCTGCCCGACA
ACCACTACCTGAGCTACCAGTCCGCCCTGAGCAAAGACCCCAACGAGAAGCGCGATCACATGGTCCTGCT
GGAGTTCGTGACCGCCGCCGGGATCACTCTCGGCATGGACGAGCTGTACAAGGGTGGCAGCGGTGGCATG
GTGAGCAAGGGCGAGGAGCTGTTCACCGGGGTGGTGCCCATCCTGGTCGAGCTGGACGGCGACGTAAACG
GCCACAAGTTCAGCGTGTCCGGCGAGGGCGAGGGCGATGCCACCTACGGCAAGCTGACCCTGAAGCTGAT
CTGCACCACCGGCAAGCTGCCCGTGCCCTGGCCCACCCTCGTGACCACCCTGGGCTACGGCCTGCAGTGC
TTCGCCCGCTACCCCGACCACATGAAGCAGCACGACTTCTTCAAGTCCGCCATGCCCGAAGGCTACGTCC
AGGAGCGCACCATCTTCTTCAAGGACGACGGCAACTACAAGACCCGCGCCGAGGTGAAGTTCGAGGGCGA
CACCCTGGTGAACCGCATCGAGCTGAAGGGCATCGACTTCAAGGAGGACGGCAACATCCTGGGGCACAAG
CTGGAGTACAACTGGAACAGCCACAACGTCTATATCACCGCCGACAAGCAGAAGAACGGCATCAAGGCCA
ACTTCAAGATCCGCCACAACATCGAGCCGAATTTTGTCTTCCTGATCGGCGCCGCAGGAATACTCTTCGT
ATCTAGCGAGCTCATGGACGGCGGCGTGCAGCTCGCCGACCACTACCAGCAGAACACCCCCATCGGCGAC
GGCCCCGTGCTGCTGCCCGACAACCACTACCTGAGCTACCAGTCCGCCCTGAGCAAAGACCCCAACGAGA
AGCGCGATCACATGGTCCTGCTGGAGTTCGTGACCGCCGCCGGGATCACTCTCGGCATGGACGAGCTGTA
CAAGGGTGGCAGCGGTGGCATGGTGAGCAAGGGCGAGGAGCTGTTCACCGGGGTGGTGCCCATCCTGGTC
GAGCTGGACGGCGACGTAAACGGCCACAAGTTCAGCGTGTCCGGCGAGGGCGAGGGCGATGCCACCTACG
GCAAGCTGACCCTGAAGCTGATCTGCACCACCGGCAAGCTGCCCGTGCCCTGGCCCACCCTCGTGACCAC
CCTGGGCTACGGCCTGCAGTGCTTCGCCCGCTACCCCGACCACATGAAGCAGCACGACTTCTTCAAGTCC
GCCATGCCCGAAGGCTACGTCCAGGAGCGCACCATCTTCTTCAAGGACGACGGCAACTACAAGACCCGCG
CCGAGGTGAAGTTCGAGGGCGACACCCTGGTGAACCGCATCGAGCTGAAGGGCATCGACTTCAAGGAGGA
CGGCAACATCCTGGGGCACAAGCTGGAGTACAACTGGAACAGCCACAACGTCTATATCACCGCCGACAAG
CAGAAGAACGGCATCAAGGCCAACTTCAAGATCCGCCACAACATCGAGCCGAATTCCTAACTAGAGGGCC
CTATTCTATAGTGTCACCTAAATGCTAGAGCTCGCTGATCAGCCTCGACTGTGCCTTCTAGTTGCCAGCC
ATCTGTTGTTTGCCCCTCCCCCGTGCCTTCCTTGACCCTGGAAGGTGCCACTCCCACTGTCCTTTCCTAA
TAAAATGAGGAAATTGCATCGCATTGTCTGAGTAGGTGTCATTCTATTCTGGGGGGTGGGGTGGGGCAGG
ACAGCAAGGGGGAGGATTGGGAAGACAATAGCAGGCATGCTGGGGATGCGGTGGGCTCTATGGCTTCTGA
GGCGGAAAGAACCAGCTGGGGCTCTAGGGGGTATCCCC
[124 nt withheld, positions 4799-4922]
C
[91 nt withheld, positions 4924-5014]
A
[49 nt withheld, positions 5016-5064]
CCTTTGACGTTGGAGTCCACGTTCTTT
[37 nt withheld, positions 5092-5128]
ACCCTATCTCGGTCTATTCTTTTGATTTATAAGGGATTTTGCCGATTTCGGCCTATTGGTTAAAAAATGA
GCTGATTTAACAAAAATTTAACGCGAATTAATTCTGTGGAATGTGTGTCAGTTAGGGTGTGGAAAGTCCC
CAGGCTCCCCAGCAGGCAGAAGTATGCAAAGCATGCATCTCAATTAGTCAGCAACCAGGTGTGGAAAGTC
CCCAGGCTCCCCAGCAGGCAGAAGTATGCAAAGCATGCATCTCAATTAGTCAGCAACCATAGTCCCGCCC
CTAACTCCGCCCATCCCGCCCCTAACTCCGCCCAGTTCCGCCCATTCTCCGCCCCATGGCTGACTAATTT
TTTTTATTTATGCAGAGGCCGAGGCCGCCTCTGCCTCTGAGCTATTCCAGAAGTAGTGAGGAGGCTTTTT
TGGAGGCCTAGGCTTTTGCAAAAAGCTCCCGGGAGCTTGTATATCCATTTTCGGATCTGATCAAGAGACA
GGATGAGGATCGTTTCGCATGATTGAACAAGATGGATTGCACGCAGGTTCTCCGGCCGCTTGGGTGGAGA
GGCTATTCGGCTATGACTGGGCACAACAGACAATCGGCTGCTCTGATGCCGCCGTGTTCCGGCTGTCAGC
GCAGGGGCGCCCGGTTCTTTTTGTCAAGACCGACCTGTCCGGTGCCCTGAATGAACTGCAGGACGAGGCA
GCGCGGCTATCGTGGCTGGCCACGACGGGCGTTCCTTGCGCAGCTGTGCTCGACGTTGTCACTGAAGCGG
GAAGGGACTGGCTGCTATTGGGCGAAGTGCCGGGGCAGGATCTCCTGTCATCTCACCTTGCTCCTGCCGA
GAAAGTATCCATCATGGCTGATGCAATGCGGCGGCTGCATACGCTTGATCCGGCTACCTGCCCATTCGAC
CACCAAGCGAAACATCGCATCGAGCGAGCACGTACTCGGATGGAAGCCGGTCTTGTCGATCAGGATGATC
TGGACGAAGAGCATCAGGGGCTCGCGCCAGCCGAACTGTTCGCCAGGCTCAAGGCGCGCATGCCCGACGG
CGAGGATCTCGTCGTGACCCATGGCGATGCCTGCTTGCCGAATATCATGGTGGAAAATGGCCGCTTTTCT
GGATTCATCGACTGTGGCCGGCTGGGTGTGGCGGACCGCTATCAGGACATAGCGTTGGCTACCCGTGATA
TTGCTGAAGAGCTTGGCGGCGAATGGGCTGACCGCTTCCTCGTGCTTTACGGTATCGCCGCTCCCGATTC
GCAGCGCATCGCCTTCTATCGCCTTCTTGACGAGTTCTTCTGAGCGGGACTCTGGGGTTCGAAATGACCG
ACCAAGCGACGCCCAACCTGCCATCACGAGATTTCGATTCCACCGCCGCCTTCTATGAAAGGTTGGGCTT
CGGAATCGTTTTCCGGGACGCCGGCTGGATGATCCTCCAGCGCGGGGATCTCATGCTGGAGTTCTTCGCC
CACCCCAACTTGTTTATTGCAGCTTATAATGGTTACAAATAAAGCAATAGCATCACAAATTTCACAAATA
AAGCATTTTTTTCACTGCATTCTAGTTGTGGTTTGTCCAAACTCATCAATGTATCTTATCATGTCTGTAT
ACCGTCGACCTCTAGCTAGAGCTTGGCGTAATCATGGTCATAGCTGTTTCCTGTGTGAAATTGTTATCCG
CTCACAATTCCACACAACATACGAGCCGGAAGCATAAAGTGTAAAGCCTGGGGTGCCTAATGAGTGAGCT
AACTCACATTAATTGCGTTGCGCTCACTGCCCGCTTTCCAGTCGGGAAACCTGTCGTGCCAGCTGCATTA
ATGAATCGGCCAACGCGCGGGGAGAGGCGGTTTGCGTATTGGGCGCTCTTCCGCTTCCTCGCTCACTGAC
TCGCTGCGCTCGGTCGTTCGGCTGCGGCGAGCGGTATCAGCTCACTCAAAGGCGGTAATACGGTTATCCA
CAGAATCAGGGGATAACGCAGGAAAGAACATGTGAGCAAAAGGCCAGCAAAAGGCCAGGAACCGTAAAAA
GGCCGCGTTGCTGGCGTTTTTCCATAGGCTCCGCCCCCCTGACGAGCATCACAAAAATCGACGCTCAAGT
CAGAGGTGGCGAAACCCGACAGGACTATAAAGATACCAGGCGTTTCCCCCTGGAAGCTCCCTCGTGCGCT
CTCCTGTTCCGACCCTGCCGCTTACCGGATACCTGTCCGCCTTTCTCCCTTCGGGAAGCGTGGCGCTTTC
TCATAGCTCACGCTGTAGGTATCTCAGTTCGGTGTAGGTCGTTCGCTCCAAGCTGGGCTGTGTGCACGAA
CCCCCCGTTCAGCCCGACCGCTGCGCCTTATCCGGTAACTATCGTCTTGAGTCCAACCCGGTAAGACACG
ACTTATCGCCACTGGCAGCAGCCACTGGTAACAGGATTAGCAGAGCGAGGTATGTAGGCGGTGCTACAGA
GTTCTTGAAGTGGTGGCCTAACTACGGCTACACTAGAAGAACAGTATTTGGTATCTGCGCTCTGCTGAAG
CCAGTTACCTTCGGAAAAAGAGTTGGTAGCTCTTGATCCGGCAAACAAACCACCGCTGGTAGCGGTGGTT
TTTTTGTTTGCAAGCAGCAGATTACGCGCAGAAAAAAAGGATCTCAAGAAGATCCTTTGATCTTTTCTAC
GGGGTCTGACGCTCAGTGGAACGAAAACTCACGTTAAGGGATTTTGGTCATGAGATTATCAAAAAGGATC
TTCACCTAGATCCTTTTAAATTAAAAATGAAGTTTTAAATCAATCTAAAGTATATATGAGTAAACTTGGT
CTGACAGTTACCAATGCTTAATCAGTGAGGCACCTATCTCAGCGATCTGTCTATTTCGTTCATCCATAGT
TGCCTGACTCCCCGTCGTGTAGATAACTACGATACGGGAGGGCTTACCATCTGGCCCCAGTGCTGCAATG
ATACCGCGAGACCCACGCTCACCGGCTCCAGATTTATCAGCAATAAACCAGCCAGCCGGAAGGGCCGAGC
GCAGAAGTGGTCCTGCAACTTTATCCGCCTCCATCCAGTCTATTAATTGTTGCCGGGAAGCTAGAGTAAG
TAGTTCGCCAGTTAATAGTTTGCGCAACGTTGTTGCCATTGCTACAGGCATCGTGGTGTCACGCTCGTCG
TTTGGTATGGCTTCATTCAGCTCCGGTTCCCAACGATCAAGGCGAGTTACATGATCCCCCATGTTGTGCA
AAAAAGCGGTTAGCTCCTTCGGTCCTCCGATCGTTGTCAGAAGTAAGTTGGCCGCAGTGTTATCACTCAT
GGTTATGGCAGCACTGCATAATTCTCTTACTGTCATGCCATCCGTAAGATGCTTTTCTGTGACTGGTGAG
TACTCAACCAAGTCATTCTGAGAATAGTGTATGCGGCGACCGAGTTGCTCTTGCCCGGCGTCAATACGGG
ATAATACCGCGCCACATAGCAGAACTTTAAAAGTGCTCATCATTGGAAAACGTTCTTCGGGGCGAAAACT
CTCAAGGATCTTACCGCTGTTGAGATCCAGTTCGATGTAACCCACTCGTGCACCCAACTGATCTTCAGCA
TCTTTTACTTTCACCAGCGTTTCTGGGTGAGCAAAAACAGGAAGGCAAAATGCCGCAAAAAAGGGAATAA
GGGCGACACGGAAATGTTGAATACTCATACTCTTCCTTTTTCAATATTATTGAAGCATTTATCAGGGTTA
TTGTCTCATGAGCGGATACATATTTGAATGTATTTAGAAAAATAAACAAATAGGGGTTCCGCGCACATTT
CCCCGAAAAGTGCCACCTGACGTCGACGGATCGGGAGATCTCCCGATCCCCTATGGTGCACTCTCAGTAC
AATCTGCTCTGATGCCGCATAGTTAAGCCAGTATCTGCTCCCTGCTTGTGTGTTGGAGGTCGCTGAGTAG
TGCGCGAGCAAAATTTAAGCTACAACAAGGCAAGGCTTGACCGACAATTGCATGAAGAATCTGCTTAGGG
TTAGGCGTTTTGCGCTGCTTCGCGATGTACGGGCCAGATATACGCGTTGACATTGATTATTGACTAGTTA
TTAATAGTAATCAATTACGGGGTCATTAGTTCATAGCCCATATATGGAGTTCCGCGTTACATAACTTACG
GTAAATGGCCCGCCTGGCTGACCGCCCAACGACCCCCGCCCATTGACGTCAATAATGACGTATGTTCCCA
TAGTAACGCCAATAGGGACTTTCCATTGACGTCAATGGGTGGAGTATTTACGGTAAACTGCCCACTTGGC
AGTACATCAAGTGTATCATATGCCAAGTACGCCCCCTATTGACGTCAATGACGGTAAATGGCCCGCCTGG
CATTATGCCCAGTACATGACCTTATGGGACTTTCCTACTTGGCAGTACATCTACGTATTAGTCATCGCTA
TTACCATGGTGATGCGGTTTTGGCAGTACATCAATGGGCGTGGATAGCGGTTTGACTCACGGGGATTTCC
AAGTCTCCACCCCATTGACGTCAATGGGAGTTTGTTTTGGCACCAAAATCAACGGGACTTTCCAAAATGT
CGTAACAACTCCGCCCCATTGACGCAAATGGGCGGTAGGCGTGTACGGTGGGAGGTCTATATAAGCAGAG
CTCTCTGGCTAACTAGAGAACCCACTGCTTACTGGCTTATCGAAATTAATACGACTCACTATAGGGAGAC
CC
